>Addgene plasmid #127902 | pX330 Mouse 3' Ubf gRNA | depositor full sequence | sequence record 245154 | pX330 Mouse 3' Ubf gRNA sequence 8509 bps
GAGGGCCTATTTCCCATGATTCCTTCATATTTGCATATACGATACAAGGCTGTTAGAGAGATAATTGGAA
TTAATTTGACTGTAAACACAAAGATATTAGTACAAAATACGTGACGTAGAAAGTAATAATTTCTTGGGTA
GTTTGCAGTTTTAAAATTATGTTTTAAAATGGACTATCATATGCTTACCGTAACTTGAAAGTATTTCGAT
TTCTTGGCTTTATATATCTTGTGGAAAGGACGAAACACCGTCGGATTCTGACTCCAACTGGTTTTAGAGC
TAGAAATAGCAAGTTAAAATAAGGCTAGTCCGTTATCAACTTGAAAAAGTGGCACCGAGTCGGTGCTTTT
TTGTTTTAGAGCTAGAAATAGCAAGTTAAAATAAGGCTAGTCCGTTTTTAGCGCGTGCGCCAATTCTGCA
GACAAATGGCTCTAGAGGTACCCGTTACATAACTTACGGTAAATGGCCCGCCTGGCTGACCGCCCAACGA
CCCCCGCCCATTGACGTCAATAGTAACGCCAATAGGGACTTTCCATTGACGTCAATGGGTGGAGTATTTA
CGGTAAACTGCCCACTTGGCAGTACATCAAGTGTATCATATGCCAAGTACGCCCCCTATTGACGTCAATG
ACGGTAAATGGCCCGCCTGGCATTGTGCCCAGTACATGACCTTATGGGACTTTCCTACTTGGCAGTACAT
CTACGTATTAGTCATCGCTATTACCATGGTCGAGGTGAGCCCCACGTTCTGCTTCACTCTCCCCATCTCC
CCCCCCTCCCCACCCCCAATTTTGTATTTATTTATTTTTTAATTATTTTGTGCAGCGATGGGGGCGGGGG
GGGGGGGGGGGCGCGCGCCAGGCGGGGCGGGGCGGGGCGAGGGGCGGGGCGGGGCGAGGCGGAGAGGTGC
GGCGGCAGCCAATCAGAGCGGCGCGCTCCGAAAGTTTCCTTTTATGGCGAGGCGGCGGCGGCGGCGGCCC
TATAAAAAGCGAAGCGCGCGGCGGGCGGGAGTCGCTGCGACGCTGCCTTCGCCCCGTGCCCCGCTCCGCC
GCCGCCTCGCGCCGCCCGCCCCGGCTCTGACTGACCGCGTTACTCCCACAGGTGAGCGGGCGGGACGGCC
CTTCTCCTCCGGGCTGTAATTAGCTGAGCAAGAGGTAAGGGTTTAAGGGATGGTTGGTTGGTGGGGTATT
AATGTTTAATTACCTGGAGCACCTGCCTGAAATCACTTTTTTTCAGGTTGGACCGGTGCCACCATGGACT
ATAAGGACCACGACGGAGACTACAAGGATCATGATATTGATTACAAAGACGATGACGATAAGATGGCCCC
AAAGAAGAAGCGGAAGGTCGGTATCCACGGAGTCCCAGCAGCCGACAAGAAGTACAGCATCGGCCTGGAC
ATCGGCACCAACTCTGTGGGCTGGGCCGTGATCACCGACGAGTACAAGGTGCCCAGCAAGAAATTCAAGG
TGCTGGGCAACACCGACCGGCACAGCATCAAGAAGAACCTGATCGGAGCCCTGCTGTTCGACAGCGGCGA
AACAGCCGAGGCCACCCGGCTGAAGAGAACCGCCAGAAGAAGATACACCAGACGGAAGAACCGGATCTGC
TATCTGCAAGAGATCTTCAGCAACGAGATGGCCAAGGTGGACGACAGCTTCTTCCACAGACTGGAAGAGT
CCTTCCTGGTGGAAGAGGATAAGAAGCACGAGCGGCACCCCATCTTCGGCAACATCGTGGACGAGGTGGC
CTACCACGAGAAGTACCCCACCATCTACCACCTGAGAAAGAAACTGGTGGACAGCACCGACAAGGCCGAC
CTGCGGCTGATCTATCTGGCCCTGGCCCACATGATCAAGTTCCGGGGCCACTTCCTGATCGAGGGCGACC
TGAACCCCGACAACAGCGACGTGGACAAGCTGTTCATCCAGCTGGTGCAGACCTACAACCAGCTGTTCGA
GGAAAACCCCATCAACGCCAGCGGCGTGGACGCCAAGGCCATCCTGTCTGCCAGACTGAGCAAGAGCAGA
CGGCTGGAAAATCTGATCGCCCAGCTGCCCGGCGAGAAGAAGAATGGCCTGTTCGGAAACCTGATTGCCC
TGAGCCTGGGCCTGACCCCCAACTTCAAGAGCAACTTCGACCTGGCCGAGGATGCCAAACTGCAGCTGAG
CAAGGACACCTACGACGACGACCTGGACAACCTGCTGGCCCAGATCGGCGACCAGTACGCCGACCTGTTT
CTGGCCGCCAAGAACCTGTCCGACGCCATCCTGCTGAGCGACATCCTGAGAGTGAACACCGAGATCACCA
AGGCCCCCCTGAGCGCCTCTATGATCAAGAGATACGACGAGCACCACCAGGACCTGACCCTGCTGAAAGC
TCTCGTGCGGCAGCAGCTGCCTGAGAAGTACAAAGAGATTTTCTTCGACCAGAGCAAGAACGGCTACGCC
GGCTACATTGACGGCGGAGCCAGCCAGGAAGAGTTCTACAAGTTCATCAAGCCCATCCTGGAAAAGATGG
ACGGCACCGAGGAACTGCTCGTGAAGCTGAACAGAGAGGACCTGCTGCGGAAGCAGCGGACCTTCGACAA
CGGCAGCATCCCCCACCAGATCCACCTGGGAGAGCTGCACGCCATTCTGCGGCGGCAGGAAGATTTTTAC
CCATTCCTGAAGGACAACCGGGAAAAGATCGAGAAGATCCTGACCTTCCGCATCCCCTACTACGTGGGCC
CTCTGGCCAGGGGAAACAGCAGATTCGCCTGGATGACCAGAAAGAGCGAGGAAACCATCACCCCCTGGAA
CTTCGAGGAAGTGGTGGACAAGGGCGCTTCCGCCCAGAGCTTCATCGAGCGGATGACCAACTTCGATAAG
AACCTGCCCAACGAGAAGGTGCTGCCCAAGCACAGCCTGCTGTACGAGTACTTCACCGTGTATAACGAGC
TGACCAAAGTGAAATACGTGACCGAGGGAATGAGAAAGCCCGCCTTCCTGAGCGGCGAGCAGAAAAAGGC
CATCGTGGACCTGCTGTTCAAGACCAACCGGAAAGTGACCGTGAAGCAGCTGAAAGAGGACTACTTCAAG
AAAATCGAGTGCTTCGACTCCGTGGAAATCTCCGGCGTGGAAGATCGGTTCAACGCCTCCCTGGGCACAT
ACCACGATCTGCTGAAAATTATCAAGGACAAGGACTTCCTGGACAATGAGGAAAACGAGGACATTCTGGA
AGATATCGTGCTGACCCTGACACTGTTTGAGGACAGAGAGATGATCGAGGAACGGCTGAAAACCTATGCC
CACCTGTTCGACGACAAAGTGATGAAGCAGCTGAAGCGGCGGAGATACACCGGCTGGGGCAGGCTGAGCC
GGAAGCTGATCAACGGCATCCGGGACAAGCAGTCCGGCAAGACAATCCTGGATTTCCTGAAGTCCGACGG
CTTCGCCAACAGAAACTTCATGCAGCTGATCCACGACGACAGCCTGACCTTTAAAGAGGACATCCAGAAA
GCCCAGGTGTCCGGCCAGGGCGATAGCCTGCACGAGCACATTGCCAATCTGGCCGGCAGCCCCGCCATTA
AGAAGGGCATCCTGCAGACAGTGAAGGTGGTGGACGAGCTCGTGAAAGTGATGGGCCGGCACAAGCCCGA
GAACATCGTGATCGAAATGGCCAGAGAGAACCAGACCACCCAGAAGGGACAGAAGAACAGCCGCGAGAGA
ATGAAGCGGATCGAAGAGGGCATCAAAGAGCTGGGCAGCCAGATCCTGAAAGAACACCCCGTGGAAAACA
CCCAGCTGCAGAACGAGAAGCTGTACCTGTACTACCTGCAGAATGGGCGGGATATGTACGTGGACCAGGA
ACTGGACATCAACCGGCTGTCCGACTACGATGTGGACCATATCGTGCCTCAGAGCTTTCTGAAGGACGAC
TCCATCGACAACAAGGTGCTGACCAGAAGCGACAAGAACCGGGGCAAGAGCGACAACGTGCCCTCCGAAG
AGGTCGTGAAGAAGATGAAGAACTACTGGCGGCAGCTGCTGAACGCCAAGCTGATTACCCAGAGAAAGTT
CGACAATCTGACCAAGGCCGAGAGAGGCGGCCTGAGCGAACTGGATAAGGCCGGCTTCATCAAGAGACAG
CTGGTGGAAACCCGGCAGATCACAAAGCACGTGGCACAGATCCTGGACTCCCGGATGAACACTAAGTACG
ACGAGAATGACAAGCTGATCCGGGAAGTGAAAGTGATCACCCTGAAGTCCAAGCTGGTGTCCGATTTCCG
GAAGGATTTCCAGTTTTACAAAGTGCGCGAGATCAACAACTACCACCACGCCCACGACGCCTACCTGAAC
GCCGTCGTGGGAACCGCCCTGATCAAAAAGTACCCTAAGCTGGAAAGCGAGTTCGTGTACGGCGACTACA
AGGTGTACGACGTGCGGAAGATGATCGCCAAGAGCGAGCAGGAAATCGGCAAGGCTACCGCCAAGTACTT
CTTCTACAGCAACATCATGAACTTTTTCAAGACCGAGATTACCCTGGCCAACGGCGAGATCCGGAAGCGG
CCTCTGATCGAGACAAACGGCGAAACCGGGGAGATCGTGTGGGATAAGGGCCGGGATTTTGCCACCGTGC
GGAAAGTGCTGAGCATGCCCCAAGTGAATATCGTGAAAAAGACCGAGGTGCAGACAGGCGGCTTCAGCAA
AGAGTCTATCCTGCCCAAGAGGAACAGCGATAAGCTGATCGCCAGAAAGAAGGACTGGGACCCTAAGAAG
TACGGCGGCTTCGACAGCCCCACCGTGGCCTATTCTGTGCTGGTGGTGGCCAAAGTGGAAAAGGGCAAGT
CCAAGAAACTGAAGAGTGTGAAAGAGCTGCTGGGGATCACCATCATGGAAAGAAGCAGCTTCGAGAAGAA
TCCCATCGACTTTCTGGAAGCCAAGGGCTACAAAGAAGTGAAAAAGGACCTGATCATCAAGCTGCCTAAG
TACTCCCTGTTCGAGCTGGAAAACGGCCGGAAGAGAATGCTGGCCTCTGCCGGCGAACTGCAGAAGGGAA
ACGAACTGGCCCTGCCCTCCAAATATGTGAACTTCCTGTACCTGGCCAGCCACTATGAGAAGCTGAAGGG
CTCCCCCGAGGATAATGAGCAGAAACAGCTGTTTGTGGAACAGCACAAGCACTACCTGGACGAGATCATC
GAGCAGATCAGCGAGTTCTCCAAGAGAGTGATCCTGGCCGACGCTAATCTGGACAAAGTGCTGTCCGCCT
ACAACAAGCACCGGGATAAGCCCATCAGAGAGCAGGCCGAGAATATCATCCACCTGTTTACCCTGACCAA
TCTGGGAGCCCCTGCCGCCTTCAAGTACTTTGACACCACCATCGACCGGAAGAGGTACACCAGCACCAAA
GAGGTGCTGGACGCCACCCTGATCCACCAGAGCATCACCGGCCTGTACGAGACACGGATCGACCTGTCTC
AGCTGGGAGGCGACAAAAGGCCGGCGGCCACGAAAAAGGCCGGCCAGGCAAAAAAGAAAAAGTAAGAATT
CCTAGAGCTCGCTGATCAGCCTCGACTGTGCCTTCTAGTTGCCAGCCATCTGTTGTTTGCCCCTCCCCCG
TGCCTTCCTTGACCCTGGAAGGTGCCACTCCCACTGTCCTTTCCTAATAAAATGAGGAAATTGCATCGCA
TTGTCTGAGTAGGTGTCATTCTATTCTGGGGGGTGGGGTGGGGCAGGACAGCAAGGGGGAGGATTGGGAA
GAGAATAGCAGGCATGCTGGGGAGCGGCCGCAGGAACCCCTAGTGATGGAGTTGGCCACTCCCTCTCTGC
GCGCTCGCTCGCTCACTGAGGCCGGGCGACCAAAGGTCGCCCGACGCCCGGGCTTTGCCCGGGCGGCCTC
AGTGAGCGAGCGAGCGCGCAGCTGCCTGCAGGGGCGCCTGATGCGGTATTTTCTCCTTACGCATCTGTGC
GGTATTTCACACCGCATA
[142 nt withheld, positions 5969-6110]
C
[141 nt withheld, positions 6112-6252]
CCTTTGACGTTGGAGTCCACGTTCTTT
[37 nt withheld, positions 6280-6316]
ACCCTATCTCGGGCTATTCTTTTGATTTATAAGGGATTTTGCCGATTTCGGCCTATTGGTTAAAAAATGA
GCTGATTTAACAAAAATTTAACGCGAATTTTAACAAAATATTAACGTTTACAATTTTATGGTGCACTCTC
AGTACAATCTGCTCTGATGCCGCATAGTTAAGCCAGCCCCGACACCCGCCAACACCCGCTGACGCGCCCT
GACGGGCTTGTCTGCTCCCGGCATCCGCTTACAGACAAGCTGTGACCGTCTCCGGGAGCTGCATGTGTCA
GAGGTTTTCACCGTCATCACCGAAACGCGCGAGACGAAAGGGCCTCGTGATACGCCTATTTTTATAGGTT
AATGTCATGATAATAATGGTTTCTTAGACGTCAGGTGGCACTTTTCGGGGAAATGTGCGCGGAACCCCTA
TTTGTTTATTTTTCTAAATACATTCAAATATGTATCCGCTCATGAGACAATAACCCTGATAAATGCTTCA
ATAATATTGAAAAAGGAAGAGTATGAGTATTCAACATTTCCGTGTCGCCCTTATTCCCTTTTTTGCGGCA
TTTTGCCTTCCTGTTTTTGCTCACCCAGAAACGCTGGTGAAAGTAAAAGATGCTGAAGATCAGTTGGGTG
CACGAGTGGGTTACATCGAACTGGATCTCAACAGCGGTAAGATCCTTGAGAGTTTTCGCCCCGAAGAACG
TTTTCCAATGATGAGCACTTTTAAAGTTCTGCTATGTGGCGCGGTATTATCCCGTATTGACGCCGGGCAA
GAGCAACTCGGTCGCCGCATACACTATTCTCAGAATGACTTGGTTGAGTACTCACCAGTCACAGAAAAGC
ATCTTACGGATGGCATGACAGTAAGAGAATTATGCAGTGCTGCCATAACCATGAGTGATAACACTGCGGC
CAACTTACTTCTGACAACGATCGGAGGACCGAAGGAGCTAACCGCTTTTTTGCACAACATGGGGGATCAT
GTAACTCGCCTTGATCGTTGGGAACCGGAGCTGAATGAAGCCATACCAAACGACGAGCGTGACACCACGA
TGCCTGTAGCAATGGCAACAACGTTGCGCAAACTATTAACTGGCGAACTACTTACTCTAGCTTCCCGGCA
ACAATTAATAGACTGGATGGAGGCGGATAAAGTTGCAGGACCACTTCTGCGCTCGGCCCTTCCGGCTGGC
TGGTTTATTGCTGATAAATCTGGAGCCGGTGAGCGTGGAAGCCGCGGTATCATTGCAGCACTGGGGCCAG
ATGGTAAGCCCTCCCGTATCGTAGTTATCTACACGACGGGGAGTCAGGCAACTATGGATGAACGAAATAG
ACAGATCGCTGAGATAGGTGCCTCACTGATTAAGCATTGGTAACTGTCAGACCAAGTTTACTCATATATA
CTTTAGATTGATTTAAAACTTCATTTTTAATTTAAAAGGATCTAGGTGAAGATCCTTTTTGATAATCTCA
TGACCAAAATCCCTTAACGTGAGTTTTCGTTCCACTGAGCGTCAGACCCCGTAGAAAAGATCAAAGGATC
TTCTTGAGATCCTTTTTTTCTGCGCGTAATCTGCTGCTTGCAAACAAAAAAACCACCGCTACCAGCGGTG
GTTTGTTTGCCGGATCAAGAGCTACCAACTCTTTTTCCGAAGGTAACTGGCTTCAGCAGAGCGCAGATAC
CAAATACTGTCCTTCTAGTGTAGCCGTAGTTAGGCCACCACTTCAAGAACTCTGTAGCACCGCCTACATA
CCTCGCTCTGCTAATCCTGTTACCAGTGGCTGCTGCCAGTGGCGATAAGTCGTGTCTTACCGGGTTGGAC
TCAAGACGATAGTTACCGGATAAGGCGCAGCGGTCGGGCTGAACGGGGGGTTCGTGCACACAGCCCAGCT
TGGAGCGAACGACCTACACCGAACTGAGATACCTACAGCGTGAGCTATGAGAAAGCGCCACGCTTCCCGA
AGGGAGAAAGGCGGACAGGTATCCGGTAAGCGGCAGGGTCGGAACAGGAGAGCGCACGAGGGAGCTTCCA
GGGGGAAACGCCTGGTATCTTTATAGTCCTGTCGGGTTTCGCCACCTCTGACTTGAGCGTCGATTTTTGT
GATGCTCGTCAGGGGGGCGGAGCCTATGGAAAAACGCCAGCAACGCGGCCTTTTTACGGTTCCTGGCCTT
TTGCTGGCCTTTTGCTCACATGT
Features (pLannotate 1.2.2; 18 found; start..end, strand, type, name):
      1..241     +  promoter       U6 promoter: RNA polymerase III promoter for human U6 snRNA
    271..346     +  misc_RNA       gRNA scaffold: guide RNA scaffold for the Streptococcus pyogenes CRISPR/Cas9 system
    353..396     +  misc_RNA       gRNA scaffold (fragment): guide RNA scaffold for the Streptococcus pyogenes CRISPR/Cas9 system
    443..728     +  enhancer       CMV enhancer: human cytomegalovirus immediate early enhancer; contains an 18-bp deletion relative to the standard CMV enhancer
    730..1007    +  promoter       chicken β-actin promoter: No description available
   1008..1236    +  intron         hybrid intron: hybrid between chicken β-actin (CBA) and minute virus of mice (MMV) introns (Gray et al., 2011)
   1374..2975    +  CDS            Cas9(N): N-terminal portion of Streptococcus pyogenes Cas9 (Zetsche et al., 2015)
   2976..5474    +  CDS            Cas9(C): C-terminal portion of Streptococcus pyogenes Cas9 (Zetsche et al., 2015)
   5475..5522    +  CDS            nucleoplasmin NLS: bipartite nuclear localization signal from nucleoplasmin
   5556..5667    +  polyA_signal   bGH poly(A) signal: bovine growth hormone polyadenylation signal
   5772..5912    +  repeat_region  AAV2 ITR: inverted terminal repeat of adeno-associated virus serotype 2 inverted
   5917..5968    -  misc_feature   bom (fragment): basis of mobility region from pBR322
   5987..6367    +  rep_origin     M13 ori (sequence partly withheld): M13 bacteriophage origin of replication; arrow indicates direction of (+) strand synthesis
   6443..6492    -  misc_feature   bom (fragment): basis of mobility region from pBR322
   6594..6629    -  CDS            rop (fragment): Rop protein, which maintains plasmids at low copy number; rop
   6724..6828    +  promoter       AmpR promoter: bla
   6829..7689    +  CDS            AmpR: β-lactamase; bla; confers resistance to ampicillin, carbenicillin, and related antibiotics
   7860..8448    +  rep_origin     ori: high-copy-number ColE1/pMB1/pBR322/pUC origin of replication
