>Addgene plasmid #127902 | pX330 Mouse 3' Ubf gRNA | addgene full sequence | sequence record 249774 | Addgene NGS Result
GAGGGCCTATTTCCCATGATTCCTTCATATTTGCATATACGATACAAGGCTGTTAGAGAGATAATTGGAA
TTAATTTGACTGTAAACACAAAGATATTAGTACAAAATACGTGACGTAGAAAGTAATAATTTCTTGGGTA
GTTTGCAGTTTTAAAATTATGTTTTAAAATGGACTATCATATGCTTACCGTAACTTGAAAGTATTTCGAT
TTCTTGGCTTTATATATCTTGTGGAAAGGACGAAACACCGTCGGATTCTGACTCCAACTGGTTTTAGAGC
TAGAAATAGCAAGTTAAAATAAGGCTAGTCCGTTATCAACTTGAAAAAGTGGCACCGAGTCGGTGCTTTT
TTGTTTTAGAGCTAGAAATAGCAAGTTAAAATAAGGCTAGTCCGTTTTTAGCGCGTGCGCCAATTCTGCA
GACAAATGGCTCTAGAGGTACCCGTTACATAACTTACGGTAAATGGCCCGCCTGGCTGACCGCCCAACGA
CCCCCGCCCATTGACGTCAATAGTAACGCCAATAGGGACTTTCCATTGACGTCAATGGGTGGAGTATTTA
CGGTAAACTGCCCACTTGGCAGTACATCAAGTGTATCATATGCCAAGTACGCCCCCTATTGACGTCAATG
ACGGTAAATGGCCCGCCTGGCATTGTGCCCAGTACATGACCTTATGGGACTTTCCTACTTGGCAGTACAT
CTACGTATTAGTCATCGCTATTACCATGGTCGAGGTGAGCCCCACGTTCTGCTTCACTCTCCCCATCTCC
CCCCCCTCCCCACCCCCAATTTTGTATTTATTTATTTTTTAATTATTTTGTGCAGCGATGGGGGCGGGGG
GGGGGGGGGGGCGCGCGCCRGGGGGGGCGGGGCGGGGCGGGGGGCGGGGCGGGGCGAGGCGGAGAGGTGC
GGCGGCAGCCAATCAGAGCGGCGCGCTCCGAAAGTTTCCTTTTATGGCGAGGCGGCGGCGGCGGCGGCCC
TATAAAAAGCGAAGCGCGCGGCGGGCGGGAGTCGCTGCGCGCTGCCTTCGCCCCGTGCCCCGCTCCGCCG
CCGCCTCGCGCCGCCCGCCCCGGCTCTGACTGACCGCGTTACTCCCACAGGTGAGCGGGCGGGACGGCCC
TTCTCCTCCGGGCTGTAATTAGCTGAGCAAGAGGTAAGGGTTTAAGGGATGGTTGGTTGGTGGGGTATTA
ATGTTTAATTACCTGGAGCACCTGCCTGAAATCACTTTTTTTCAGGTTGGACCGGTGCCACCATGGACTA
TAAGGACCACGACGGAGACTACAAGGATCATGATATTGATTACAAAGACGATGACGATAAGATGGCCCCA
AAGAAGAAGCGGAAGGTCGGTATCCACGGAGTCCCAGCAGCCGACAAGAAGTACAGCATCGGCCTGGACA
TCGGCACCAACTCTGTGGGCTGGGCCGTGATCACCGACGAGTACAAGGTGCCCAGCAAGAAATTCAAGGT
GCTGGGCAACACCGACCGGCACAGCATCAAGAAGAACCTGATCGGAGCCCTGCTGTTCGACAGCGGCGAA
ACAGCCGAGGCCACCCGGCTGAAGAGAACCGCCAGAAGAAGATACACCAGACGGAAGAACCGGATCTGCT
ATCTGCAAGAGATCTTCAGCAACGAGATGGCCAAGGTGGACGACAGCTTCTTCCACAGACTGGAAGAGTC
CTTCCTGGTGGAAGAGGATAAGAAGCACGAGCGGCACCCCATCTTCGGCAACATCGTGGACGAGGTGGCC
TACCACGAGAAGTACCCCACCATCTACCACCTGAGAAAGAAACTGGTGGACAGCACCGACAAGGCCGACC
TGCGGCTGATCTATCTGGCCCTGGCCCACATGATCAAGTTCCGGGGCCACTTCCTGATCGAGGGCGACCT
GAACCCCGACAACAGCGACGTGGACAAGCTGTTCATCCAGCTGGTGCAGACCTACAACCAGCTGTTCGAG
GAAAACCCCATCAACGCCAGCGGCGTGGACGCCAAGGCCATCCTGTCTGCCAGACTGAGCAAGAGCAGAC
GGCTGGAAAATCTGATCGCCCAGCTGCCCGGCGAGAAGAAGAATGGCCTGTTCGGAAACCTGATTGCCCT
GAGCCTGGGCCTGACCCCCAACTTCAAGAGCAACTTCGACCTGGCCGAGGATGCCAAACTGCAGCTGAGC
AAGGACACCTACGACGACGACCTGGACAACCTGCTGGCCCAGATCGGCGACCAGTACGCCGACCTGTTTC
TGGCCGCCAAGAACCTGTCCGACGCCATCCTGCTGAGCGACATCCTGAGAGTGAACACCGAGATCACCAA
GGCCCCCCTGAGCGCCTCTATGATCAAGAGATACGACGAGCACCACCAGGACCTGACCCTGCTGAAAGCT
CTCGTGCGGCAGCAGCTGCCTGAGAAGTACAAAGAGATTTTCTTCGACCAGAGCAAGAACGGCTACGCCG
GCTACATTGACGGCGGAGCCAGCCAGGAAGAGTTCTACAAGTTCATCAAGCCCATCCTGGAAAAGATGGA
CGGCACCGAGGAACTGCTCGTGAAGCTGAACAGAGAGGACCTGCTGCGGAAGCAGCGGACCTTCGACAAC
GGCAGCATCCCCCACCAGATCCACCTGGGAGAGCTGCACGCCATTCTGCGGCGGCAGGAAGATTTTTACC
CATTCCTGAAGGACAACCGGGAAAAGATCGAGAAGATCCTGACCTTCCGCATCCCCTACTACGTGGGCCC
TCTGGCCAGGGGAAACAGCAGATTCGCCTGGATGACCAGAAAGAGCGAGGAAACCATCACCCCCTGGAAC
TTCGAGGAAGTGGTGGACAAGGGCGCTTCCGCCCAGAGCTTCATCGAGCGGATGACCAACTTCGATAAGA
ACCTGCCCAACGAGAAGGTGCTGCCCAAGCACAGCCTGCTGTACGAGTACTTCACCGTGTATAACGAGCT
GACCAAAGTGAAATACGTGACCGAGGGAATGAGAAAGCCCGCCTTCCTGAGCGGCGAGCAGAAAAAGGCC
ATCGTGGACCTGCTGTTCAAGACCAACCGGAAAGTGACCGTGAAGCAGCTGAAAGAGGACTACTTCAAGA
AAATCGAGTGCTTCGACTCCGTGGAAATCTCCGGCGTGGAAGATCGGTTCAACGCCTCCCTGGGCACATA
CCACGATCTGCTGAAAATTATCAAGGACAAGGACTTCCTGGACAATGAGGAAAACGAGGACATTCTGGAA
GATATCGTGCTGACCCTGACACTGTTTGAGGACAGAGAGATGATCGAGGAACGGCTGAAAACCTATGCCC
ACCTGTTCGACGACAAAGTGATGAAGCAGCTGAAGCGGCGGAGATACACCGGCTGGGGCAGGCTGAGCCG
GAAGCTGATCAACGGCATCCGGGACAAGCAGTCCGGCAAGACAATCCTGGATTTCCTGAAGTCCGACGGC
TTCGCCAACAGAAACTTCATGCAGCTGATCCACGACGACAGCCTGACCTTTAAAGAGGACATCCAGAAAG
CCCAGGTGTCCGGCCAGGGCGATAGCCTGCACGAGCACATTGCCAATCTGGCCGGCAGCCCCGCCATTAA
GAAGGGCATCCTGCAGACAGTGAAGGTGGTGGACGAGCTCGTGAAAGTGATGGGCCGGCACAAGCCCGAG
AACATCGTGATCGAAATGGCCAGAGAGAACCAGACCACCCAGAAGGGACAGAAGAACAGCCGCGAGAGAA
TGAAGCGGATCGAAGAGGGCATCAAAGAGCTGGGCAGCCAGATCCTGAAAGAACACCCCGTGGAAAACAC
CCAGCTGCAGAACGAGAAGCTGTACCTGTACTACCTGCAGAATGGGCGGGATATGTACGTGGACCAGGAA
CTGGACATCAACCGGCTGTCCGACTACGATGTGGACCATATCGTGCCTCAGAGCTTTCTGAAGGACGACT
CCATCGACAACAAGGTGCTGACCAGAAGCGACAAGAACCGGGGCAAGAGCGACAACGTGCCCTCCGAAGA
GGTCGTGAAGAAGATGAAGAACTACTGGCGGCAGCTGCTGAACGCCAAGCTGATTACCCAGAGAAAGTTC
GACAATCTGACCAAGGCCGAGAGAGGCGGCCTGAGCGAACTGGATAAGGCCGGCTTCATCAAGAGACAGC
TGGTGGAAACCCGGCAGATCACAAAGCACGTGGCACAGATCCTGGACTCCCGGATGAACACTAAGTACGA
CGAGAATGACAAGCTGATCCGGGAAGTGAAAGTGATCACCCTGAAGTCCAAGCTGGTGTCCGATTTCCGG
AAGGATTTCCAGTTTTACAAAGTGCGCGAGATCAACAACTACCACCACGCCCACGACGCCTACCTGAACG
CCGTCGTGGGAACCGCCCTGATCAAAAAGTACCCTAAGCTGGAAAGCGAGTTCGTGTACGGCGACTACAA
GGTGTACGACGTGCGGAAGATGATCGCCAAGAGCGAGCAGGAAATCGGCAAGGCTACCGCCAAGTACTTC
TTCTACAGCAACATCATGAACTTTTTCAAGACCGAGATTACCCTGGCCAACGGCGAGATCCGGAAGCGGC
CTCTGATCGAGACAAACGGCGAAACCGGGGAGATCGTGTGGGATAAGGGCCGGGATTTTGCCACCGTGCG
GAAAGTGCTGAGCATGCCCCAAGTGAATATCGTGAAAAAGACCGAGGTGCAGACAGGCGGCTTCAGCAAA
GAGTCTATCCTGCCCAAGAGGAACAGCGATAAGCTGATCGCCAGAAAGAAGGACTGGGACCCTAAGAAGT
ACGGCGGCTTCGACAGCCCCACCGTGGCCTATTCTGTGCTGGTGGTGGCCAAAGTGGAAAAGGGCAAGTC
CAAGAAACTGAAGAGTGTGAAAGAGCTGCTGGGGATCACCATCATGGAAAGAAGCAGCTTCGAGAAGAAT
CCCATCGACTTTCTGGAAGCCAAGGGCTACAAAGAAGTGAAAAAGGACCTGATCATCAAGCTGCCTAAGT
ACTCCCTGTTCGAGCTGGAAAACGGCCGGAAGAGAATGCTGGCCTCTGCCGGCGAACTGCAGAAGGGAAA
CGAACTGGCCCTGCCCTCCAAATATGTGAACTTCCTGTACCTGGCCAGCCACTATGAGAAGCTGAAGGGC
TCCCCCGAGGATAATGAGCAGAAACAGCTGTTTGTGGAACAGCACAAGCACTACCTGGACGAGATCATCG
AGCAGATCAGCGAGTTCTCCAAGAGAGTGATCCTGGCCGACGCTAATCTGGACAAAGTGCTGTCCGCCTA
CAACAAGCACCGGGATAAGCCCATCAGAGAGCAGGCCGAGAATATCATCCACCTGTTTACCCTGACCAAT
CTGGGAGCCCCTGCCGCCTTCAAGTACTTTGACACCACCATCGACCGGAAGAGGTACACCAGCACCAAAG
AGGTGCTGGACGCCACCCTGATCCACCAGAGCATCACCGGCCTGTACGAGACACGGATCGACCTGTCTCA
GCTGGGAGGCGACAAAAGGCCGGCGGCCACGAAAAAGGCCGGCCAGGCAAAAAAGAAAAAGTAAGAATTC
CTAGAGCTCGCTGATCAGCCTCGACTGTGCCTTCTAGTTGCCAGCCATCTGTTGTTTGCCCCTCCCCCGT
GCCTTCCTTGACCCTGGAAGGTGCCACTCCCACTGTCCTTTCCTAATAAAATGAGGAAATTGCATCGCAT
TGTCTGAGTAGGTGTCATTCTATTCTGGGGGGTGGGGTGGGGCAGGACAGCAAGGGGGAGGATTGGGAAG
AGAATAGCAGGCATGCTGGGGAGCGGCCGCAGGAACCCCTAGTGATGGAGTTGGCCACTCCCTCTCTGCG
CGCTCGCTCGCTCACTGAGGCCGGGCGACCAAAGGTCGCCCGACGCCCGGGCTTTGCCCGGGCGGCCTCA
GTGAGCGAGCGAGCGCGCAGCTGCCTGCAGGGGCGCCTGATGCGGTATTTTCTCCTTACGCATCTGTGCG
GTATTTCACACCGCATA
[95 nt withheld, positions 5968-6062]
T
[46 nt withheld, positions 6064-6109]
C
[141 nt withheld, positions 6111-6251]
CCTTTGACGTTGGAGTCCACGTTCTTT
[37 nt withheld, positions 6279-6315]
ACTCTATCTCGGGCTATTCTTTTGATTTATAAGGGATTTTGCCGATTTCGGTCTATTGGTTAAAAAATGA
GCTGATTTAACAAAAATTTAACGCGAATTTTAACAAAATATTAACGTTTACAATTTTATGGTGCACTCTC
AGTACAATCTGCTCTGATGCCGCATAGTTAAGCCAGCCCCGACACCCGCCAACACCCGCTGACGCGCCCT
GACGGGCTTGTCTGCTCCCGGCATCCGCTTACAGACAAGCTGTGACCGTCTCCGGGAGCTGCATGTGTCA
GAGGTTTTCACCGTCATCACCGAAACGCGCGAGACGAAAGGGCCTCGTGATACGCCTATTTTTATAGGTT
AATGTCATGATAATAATGGTTTCTTAGACGTCAGGTGGCACTTTTCGGGGAAATGTGCGCGGAACCCCTA
TTTGTTTATTTTTCTAAATACATTCAAATATGTATCCGCTCATGAGACAATAACCCTGATAAATGCTTCA
ATAATATTGAAAAAGGAAGAGTATGAGTATTCAACATTTCCGTGTCGCCCTTATTCCCTTTTTTGCGGCA
TTTTGCCTTCCTGTTTTTGCTCACCCAGAAACGCTGGTGAAAGTAAAAGATGCTGAAGATCAGTTGGGTG
CACGAGTGGGTTACATCGAACTGGATCTCAACAGCGGTAAGATCCTTGAGAGTTTTCGCCCCGAAGAACG
TTTTCCAATGATGAGCACTTTTAAAGTTCTGCTATGTGGCGCGGTATTATCCCGTATTGACGCCGGGCAA
GAGCAACTCGGTCGCCGCATACACTATTCTCAGAATGACTTGGTTGAGTACTCACCAGTCACAGAAAAGC
ATCTTACGGATGGCATGACAGTAAGAGAATTATGCAGTGCTGCCATAACCATGAGTGATAACACTGCGGC
CAACTTACTTCTGACAACGATCGGAGGACCGAAGGAGCTAACCGCTTTTTTGCACAACATGGGGGATCAT
GTAACTCGCCTTGATCGTTGGGAACCGGAGCTGAATGAAGCCATACCAAACGACGAGCGTGACACCACGA
TGCCTGTAGCAATGGCAACAACGTTGCGCAAACTATTAACTGGCGAACTACTTACTCTAGCTTCCCGGCA
ACAATTAATAGACTGGATGGAGGCGGATAAAGTTGCAGGACCACTTCTGCGCTCGGCCCTTCCGGCTGGC
TGGTTTATTGCTGATAAATCTGGAGCCGGTGAGCGTGGAAGCCGCGGTATCATTGCAGCACTGGGGCCAG
ATGGTAAGCCCTCCCGTATCGTAGTTATCTACACGACGGGGAGTCAGGCAACTATGGATGAACGAAATAG
ACAGATCGCTGAGATAGGTGCCTCACTGATTAAGCATTGGTAACTGTCAGACCAAGTTTACTCATATATA
CTTTAGATTGATTTAAAACTTCATTTTTAATTTAAAAGGATCTAGGTGAAGATCCTTTTTGATAATCTCA
TGACCAAAATCCCTTAACGTGAGTTTTCGTTCCACTGAGCGTCAGACCCCGTAGAAAAGATCAAAGGATC
TTCTTGAGATCCTTTTTTTCTGCGCGTAATCTGCTGCTTGCAAACAAAAAAACCACCGCTACCAGCGGTG
GTTTGTTTGCCGGATCAAGAGCTACCAACTCTTTTTCCGAAGGTAACTGGCTTCAGCAGAGCGCAGATAC
CAAATACTGTTCTTCTAGTGTAGCCGTAGTTAGGCCACCACTTCAAGAACTCTGTAGCACCGCCTACATA
CCTCGCTCTGCTAATCCTGTTACCAGTGGCTGCTGCCAGTGGCGATAAGTCGTGTCTTACCGGGTTGGAC
TCAAGACGATAGTTACCGGATAAGGCGCAGCGGTCGGGCTGAACGGGGGGTTCGTGCACACAGCCCAGCT
TGGAGCGAACGACCTACACCGAACTGAGATACCTACAGCGTGAGCTATGAGAAAGCGCCACGCTTCCCGA
AGGGAGAAAGGCGGACAGGTATCCGGTAAGCGGCAGGGTCGGAACAGGAGAGCGCACGAGGGAGCTTCCA
GGGGGAAACGCCTGGTATCTTTATAGTCCTGTCGGGTTTCGCCACCTCTGACTTGAGCGTCGATTTTTGT
GATGCTCGTCAGGGGGGCGGAGCCTATGGAAAAACGCCAGCAACGCGGCCTTTTTACGGTTCCTGGCCTT
TTGCTGGCCTTTTGCTCACATGT
Features (pLannotate 1.2.2; 18 found; start..end, strand, type, name):
      1..241     +  promoter       U6 promoter: RNA polymerase III promoter for human U6 snRNA
    271..346     +  misc_RNA       gRNA scaffold: guide RNA scaffold for the Streptococcus pyogenes CRISPR/Cas9 system
    353..396     +  misc_RNA       gRNA scaffold (fragment): guide RNA scaffold for the Streptococcus pyogenes CRISPR/Cas9 system
    443..728     +  enhancer       CMV enhancer: human cytomegalovirus immediate early enhancer; contains an 18-bp deletion relative to the standard CMV enhancer
    730..1007    +  promoter       chicken β-actin promoter: No description available
   1008..1235    +  intron         hybrid intron: hybrid between chicken β-actin (CBA) and minute virus of mice (MMV) introns (Gray et al., 2011)
   1373..2974    +  CDS            Cas9(N): N-terminal portion of Streptococcus pyogenes Cas9 (Zetsche et al., 2015)
   2975..5473    +  CDS            Cas9(C): C-terminal portion of Streptococcus pyogenes Cas9 (Zetsche et al., 2015)
   5474..5521    +  CDS            nucleoplasmin NLS: bipartite nuclear localization signal from nucleoplasmin
   5555..5666    +  polyA_signal   bGH poly(A) signal: bovine growth hormone polyadenylation signal
   5771..5911    +  repeat_region  AAV2 ITR: inverted terminal repeat of adeno-associated virus serotype 2 inverted
   5916..5967    -  misc_feature   bom (fragment): basis of mobility region from pBR322
   5986..6441    +  rep_origin     f1 ori (sequence partly withheld): f1 bacteriophage origin of replication; arrow indicates direction of (+) strand synthesis
   6442..6491    -  misc_feature   bom (fragment): basis of mobility region from pBR322
   6593..6628    -  CDS            rop (fragment): Rop protein, which maintains plasmids at low copy number; rop
   6723..6827    +  promoter       AmpR promoter: bla
   6828..7688    +  CDS            AmpR: β-lactamase; bla; confers resistance to ampicillin, carbenicillin, and related antibiotics
   7859..8447    +  rep_origin     ori: high-copy-number ColE1/pMB1/pBR322/pUC origin of replication
