[The description below was written by a language model from this plasmid's Addgene catalogue record and pLannotate feature annotations shown in this document.]
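Description:
pX330 Mouse 3' Ubf gRNA is an all-in-one CRISPR plasmid built on the pX330-U6-Chimeric_BB-CBh-hSpCas9 backbone. It expresses wild-type Streptococcus pyogenes Cas9 together with a single guide RNA directed at the 3' end of the mouse Ubf gene. It is propagated in E. coli through a high-copy ColE1/pUC-type origin and selected with ampicillin via the β-lactamase gene. A filamentous phage origin (annotated as f1 in one sequence record and M13 in the other) is also present, along with small bom and rop fragments that are remnants of the pBR322 lineage.

The plasmid carries two expression units. A human U6 RNA polymerase III promoter drives the guide, whose 20-nt spacer was inserted between BbsI sites that were destroyed during cloning, directly upstream of the S. pyogenes gRNA scaffold. Downstream, the CBh hybrid promoter (CMV enhancer, chicken β-actin promoter and a hybrid CBA/MVM intron) drives Cas9. The annotation splits Cas9 into contiguous N- and C-terminal segments that together form one continuous coding region. This is followed by a C-terminal nucleoplasmin nuclear localisation signal and a bGH polyadenylation signal. Only one AAV2 ITR is annotated, after the poly(A) signal, so the plasmid is best regarded as a transfection vector rather than an AAV packaging genome. No mammalian selection marker or reporter is annotated.

The record gives the purpose only as cutting near the 3' end of mouse Ubf. A cut at that position would suit C-terminal tagging or knock-in with a separate donor, but the record does not state this. The repository and depositor sequences differ by one nucleotide in length, within the hybrid intron annotation, and are otherwise annotated equivalently.
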