Addgene plasmid #127902: pX330 Mouse 3' Ubf gRNA
Purpose: WT Cas9 Vector targeting the 3' end of the mouse Ubf gene
Depositing lab: Mark Groudine. Depositing organization: Fred Hutchinson Cancer Center.
Backbone
  Vector backbone: pX330-U6-Chimeric_BB-CBh-hSpCas9
  Modifications to backbone: gRNA to Ubf
  Vector type: CRISPR
Growth in bacteria
  Bacterial resistance: Ampicillin, 100 μg/mL
  Growth temperature: 37°C
  Growth strain: DH5alpha
  Copy number: Unknown
Gene/Insert
  Gene/Insert name: gRNA for Mouse 3' Ubf
  gRNA/shRNA sequence: tcggattctgactccaactg
  Cloning method: Restriction Enzyme; 5′ cloning site BbsI (destroyed during cloning); 3′ cloning site BbsI (destroyed during cloning)
  Sequencing primers: 5′ cacctctgacttgagcgtcg
Resource information
  A portion of this plasmid was derived from a plasmid made by: https://www.addgene.org/42230/
Terms and licenses: Academic/Nonprofit Terms; Industry Terms: Not Available to Industry
How to cite: pX330 Mouse 3' Ubf gRNA was a gift from Mark Groudine (Addgene plasmid # 127902 ; http://n2t.net/addgene:127902 ; RRID:Addgene_127902)
